Addgene plasmid #147065: pAc5.1A-DmXRN1-D207A-dsRNAres-V5His6_O
Purpose: Insect Expression of DmXRN1-D207A-dsRNAres
Depositing lab: Elisa Izaurralde. Depositing organization: Max Planck Institute for Developmental Biology.
Backbone
  Vector backbone: Unknown
  Vector type: Insect Expression
Growth in bacteria
  Bacterial resistance: Ampicillin, 100 μg/mL
  Growth temperature: 37°C
  Growth strain: DH5alpha
  Copy number: Low Copy
Gene/Insert
  Gene/Insert name: DmXRN1-D207A-dsRNAres (alt name: pacman)
  Species: D. melanogaster (fly)
  Mutation: one silent mtuation compared to the sequence given by NCBI:NM_078684 variant A
  Entrez Gene: pcm (a.k.a. Dmel_CG3291, CG3291, DmXrn1, Dmel\CG3291, Pcm, XRN1, XRN1/pcm, Xrn1, Xrn1p)
  Cloning method: Unknown
Terms and licenses: Academic/Nonprofit Terms; Industry Terms: Not Available to Industry
Depositor comments: Plasmids from this collection were made available to the research community and donated after the lab closed. Please note that the sequence provided by the depositing laboratory may be theoretical/predicted or based on Sanger sequencing results. There may be discrepancies between sequencing results obtained by Addgene and the depositor sequence. If an Addgene verified sequence is not available, please contact before placing your order to request that our lab fully sequence the plasmid.
How to cite: pAc5.1A-DmXRN1-D207A-dsRNAres-V5His6_O was a gift from Elisa Izaurralde (Addgene plasmid # 147065 ; http://n2t.net/addgene:147065 ; RRID:Addgene_147065)
