[The description below was written by a language model from this plasmid's Addgene catalogue record and pLannotate feature annotations shown in this document.]
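Description:
pAc5.1A-DmXRN1-D207A-dsRNAres-V5His6_O is a 10,187 nt insect expression plasmid for producing a mutant form of Drosophila melanogaster XRN1, the 5'-to-3' exoribonuclease encoded by the pacman (pcm) gene. The catalogue lists the backbone as unknown, although the name points to the pAc5.1 family. The annotated features are consistent with that: a Drosophila actin 5C (Ac5) promoter of about 2.5 kb for strong constitutive transcription in fly cells, followed by an unannotated stretch of roughly 4.9 kb that presumably holds the XRN1 coding sequence, then a V5 epitope tag and an SV40 polyadenylation signal. The name also indicates a His6 tag after V5, but the feature table does not annotate it. In bacteria the plasmid is maintained through a ColE1/pUC-type origin and selected with ampicillin via the β-lactamase gene and its own promoter. The record lists it as low copy even though the origin is annotated as a high-copy type.

The insert carries the D207A substitution. The record does not explain its effect, though a change of this kind in the nuclease domain is typically used to generate a catalytically inactive enzyme. The "dsRNAres" label indicates that the coding sequence was recoded to escape a dsRNA directed against the endogenous transcript. This allows complementation experiments in cultured fly cells, in which native XRN1 is depleted by RNAi and the tagged mutant is expressed in its place. The depositor notes one silent change relative to the reference variant A transcript. The short KA2, SV40 large T antigen and tetracycline-resistance fragments in the table are most likely spurious matches or backbone remnants rather than functional elements.
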