Features (pLannotate 1.2.2; 9 found; start..end, strand, type, name):
     56..2565    +  promoter       Ac5 promoter: Drosophila melanogaster actin 5C promoter
   7013..7030    -  CDS            KA2 (fragment): first 150 residues of the mouse kainate receptor subunit 2 mediates targeting to the neuronal soma (Shemesh et al., 2017)
   7493..7534    +  CDS            V5 tag: epitope tag from simian virus 5
   7634..7768    -  polyA_signal   SV40 poly(A) signal: SV40 polyadenylation signal
   7791..7875    -  CDS            large T antigen (fragment): large T antigen from SV40 (simian virus 40)
   7876..8323    +  CDS            TcR (fragment): tetracycline efflux protein; tet; confers resistance to tetracycline
   8369..8957    -  rep_origin     ori: high-copy-number ColE1/pMB1/pBR322/pUC origin of replication
   9128..9988    -  CDS            AmpR: β-lactamase; bla; confers resistance to ampicillin, carbenicillin, and related antibiotics
   9989..10093   -  promoter       AmpR promoter: bla
>Addgene plasmid #147065 | pAc5.1A-DmXRN1-D207A-dsRNAres-V5His6_O | addgene full sequence | sequence record 355325 | Addgene NGS Result
CTTCAAGAATTAATTCTATATTCTAAAAACACAAATGATACTTCTAAAAAAAAATCATGAATGGCATCAA
CTCTGAATCAAATCTTTGCAGATGCACCTACTTCTCATTTCCACTGTCACATCATTTTTCCAGATCTCGC
TGCCTGTTATGTGGCCCACAAACCAAGACACGTTTTATGGCCATTAAAGCTGGCTGATCGTCGCCAAACA
CCAAATACATAATGAATATGTACACATTCGAGAAAGAAGCGATCAAAGAAGCGTCTTCGGGCGGAGTAGG
AGAATGCGGAGGAGAAGGAGAACGAGCTGATCTAGTATCTCTCCACAATCCAATGCCAACTGACCAACTG
GCCATATTCGGAGCAATTTGAAGCCAATTTCCATCGCCTGGCGATCGCTCCATTCTTGGCTATATGTTTT
TCACCGTTACCCGGGGCCATTTTCAAAGACTCGTCGGCAAGATAAGATTGTGTCACTCGCTGTCTCTCTT
CATTTGTCGAAGAATGCTGAGGAATTTCGCGATGACGTCGGCGAGTATTTTGAAGAATGAGAATAATTTG
TATTTATACGAAAATCAGTTAGTGGAATTTTCTACAAAAACATGTTATCTATAGATAATTTTGTTGCAAA
ATATGTTGACTATGACAAAGATTGTATGTATATACCTTTAATGTATTCTCATTTTCTTATGTATTTATAA
TGGCAATGATGATACTGATGATATTTTAAGATGATGCCAGACCAAAAGGCTTGAATTTCTGCGTCTTTTG
CCGAACGCAGTGCATGTGCAATTGTTGTTTTTTGGAATATTCAATTTTCGGACTGTCCGCTTTGATTTCA
GTTTCTTGGCTTATTCAAAAAGCAAAGTAAAGCCAAAAAAGCGAGATGGCAATACCAAATGCGGCAAAAC
GGTAGTGGAAGGAAAGGGGTGCGGGGCAGCGGAAGGAAGGGTGGGGCGGGGCGTGGCGGGGTCTGTGGCT
GGGCGCGACGTCACCGACGTTGGAGCCACTCCTTTGACCATGTGTGCGTGTGTGTATTATTCGTGTCTCG
CCACTCGCCGGTTGTTTTTTTCTTTTTATGCTGCGCTCTCTCTAGCGCCATCTCGCTTACGCATGCTCAA
CGCACCGCATGTTGCCGTTTCCTTTTATGCGTCATTTTGGCTCGAAATAGGCAATTATTTAAACAAAGAT
TAGTCAACGAAAACGCTAAAATAAATAAGTCTACAATATGGTTACTTATTGCCATGTGTGTGCAGCCAAC
GATAGCAACAAAAGCAACAACACAGGTGGCTTTCCCTCTTTCACTTTTTGTTTGCAAGCCGCGTGCGAGC
AAGACGGCACGACCGGCAAACGCAATTACGCTGACAAAGAGCAGACGAAGTTTTGGCGAAAAACATCAAG
GCGCCTGATACGAATGCATTTGCAATAACAATTGCGATATTTAATATTGTTTATGAAGCTGTTTGACTTC
AAAACACACAAAAAAAAAAATAAAACAAATTATTTGAAAGAGAATTAGGAATCGGACGCTTATCGTTAGG
GTAACAACAAGAAATGCTTACTGAGTCACAGCCTCTGGAAAACTGCCGCAAGCCAGAGAGAGAGAGAAAA
AGAGGGAGAGCAGCTTAGACCGCATGTGCTTGTGTGTGAGGCGTCTCTCTCTTCGTCTCTGTTGCGCAAA
CGCATAGACTGCACTGAAAAAATCGATTACCTATTTTTTATGAATGAATATTTGCACTATTACTATTCAA
AACTATTAAGATAGCAATCACATTCAATAGCCAAATACTATACCACCTGAGCGATGCAACGAAATGATCA
ATTTGAGCAAAAATGCTGCATATTTAGGACGGCATCATTATAGAAATGCTTCTTGCTGTGTACTTTTCTC
TCGTCTGGCAGCTGTTTCGCCGTTATTGTTAAAACCGGCTTAAGTTAGGTGTGTTTTCTACGACTAGTGA
ATGCCCTACTAGAAGATGTGTGTTGCACAAAATGTCCCTGGAATAACCAATTTGAAGTGCAGATAGCAGT
AAACGTAAGCTAATATGAATATTATTTAACTGTAATGTTTTAATATCGCTGGACATTACTAATAAACCCA
CTATAAACACATGTACATATGTATGTTTTGGCATACAATGAGTAGTTGGGGAAAAAATGTGTAAAAGCAC
CGTGACCATCACAGCATAAAGATAACCAGCTGAAGTATCGAATATGAGTAACCCCCAAATTGAATCGCAT
GCCGCAACTGATAGGACCCATGGAAGTACACTCTTCATGGCGATATACAAGACACACACAAGCACGAACA
CCCAGTTGCGGAGGAAATTCTCCGTAAATGAAAACCCAATCGGCGAACAATTCATACCCATATATGGTAA
AAGTTTTGAACGCGACTTGAGAGCGGAGAGCATTGCGGCTGATAAGGTTTTAGCGCTAAGCGGGCTTTAT
AAAACGGGCTGCGGGACCAGTTTTCATATCACTACCGTTTGAGTTCTTGTGCTGTGTGGATACTCCTCCC
GACACAAAGCCGCTCCATCAGCCAGCAGTCGTCTAATCCAGAGACCCCGGATCGGGGTACCTACTAGTCC
AGTGTGGTGGAATTCTGCAGATATCCAGCACAGTGGCGGCCGCCCAACATGGGTGTACCGAAATTTTTCC
GATATATATCGGAACGCTACCCCTGTCTGTCGGAGCTGGCCCGTGAACATTGTATTCCGGAATTTGATAA
CCTGTATCTGGATATGAATGGAATCGTGCATAATTGTAGCCACCCCGATGATAATAATATTCATTTCCAT
CTTGAAGAAGAACAAATCTTTCAAGAGATATTTAATTATGTTGATAAACTTTTTTATCTAATTAAACCCC
AACGGCTGTTTTTTCTGAGCGTAGATGGCGTCGCCCCGCGCGCGAAAATGAATCAACAACGATCGCGCCG
TTTTCGCACCGCCCGGGAAGCCGAACAACAAGAAGCGAAAGCCGCGCAACGCGGGGAACTGCGCGAACAT
GAACGGTTTGATAGTAATTGTATCACCCCCGGGACGGAGTTTATGGTCCGCCTCCAAGAAGGCCTCCGAG
CGTTCCTGAAGACCAAAATCAGCACCGACCCACTCTGGCAACGCTGTACGGTCATTCTGAGCGGACAAGA
AGCCCCGGGAGAAGGAGAACATAAAATTATGGATTATATCCGCTATATGAAAACCCAACCCGATTACGAC
CCGAACACGCGGCATTGTCTCTATGGATTGGATGCGGCCTTGATAATCCTCGGACTGTGTACGCATGAAC
TCCATTTTGTCGTCCTCCGAGAAGAAGTGAAATTTGGCCGAAATGTGAAACGGACGTCAGTCGAAGAAAC
CCGATTTTTTCTCCTCCATCTCGGCCTCCTGCGCGAGTACCTCGAGCTGGAGTTCGACGCCCTGAGAACA
GACGAGCACAAATTGGACATTGCGCAGCTTATCGACGACTGGGTGCTGATGGGCTTTTTGGTCGGCAACG
ACTTCATTCCCCACCTGCCGTGCCTGCACATTTCATCAAATGCACTGCCGCTGCTCTACCGCACCTACAT
CGGCATTTACCCGACCCTCGGCGGCAACATCAACGAGAACGGCAAGCTCAACCTGCGCCGCTTGCAGATT
TTCATATCGGCCCTCACCGAGGTGGAGCTGGATCACTTCAAGGAGCACGCCGACGACTTGAAGTACATGA
ACAACAAATCAGAGGCGTTCGACATGGACGTCGGCGAGATCACCGAGTCTCAAAACCTCGACTCCGATCT
CGGAGCCCTCATCAACAAGAGCATGCTGCTCTACGATGACGACAGCGAGGAGGACTGCTCCGACGAGAAC
GCGGTTCTTCTGAAGGAGTTCCAGAACTACAAGCGAAACTTCTACCGCAACAAGTTCAAGCGTGATCCGA
ATGATGAACTGATCGAGGAACTGTGCCACCACTACGTCAATGCGCTGCAGTGGGTGCTCGACTACTACTA
CCGTGGCGTGCAGTCCTGGGACTGGTACTATCCCTTCCACTACACTCCATTCATCAGCGACCTCAAGAAC
ATCGAGCAGGTGGAGATCGCCTTCCACATGGGCACGCCCTTTCTGCCATTCCAGCAGCTTCTGGCGGTAC
TGCCGGCGGCCAGTGCAAAGCTTCTCCCTGTCGCCTACCACGACCTCATGCTGCTGCCGACCAGCCCGCT
GGCCGAGTTCTATCCACTGGAGTTCGAGAGCGACCTCAATGGCAAGAAACACGATTGGGAGGCGGTTGTG
CTGATACCCTTCATCGATGAGGGTCGGCTGCTGGCCGCTATGCTGCCATGCGAGGCTCAGCTGTCGCTGG
AGGAGCGCGAACGCAACCGACACGGTCCCATGTATGTGTACAAATACAGTACGGTGGCGCAGGGTCCCAT
GCCAGCGTATCCACCGCTGAGGGCTCTTCCCGTGCTCTACTGCACGGAGGTGGCCAAGTGGTCGCACGAA
ATCGCAGTCAATCTGCCGTACAGCGTGTGCATCGAGCTACCAAATGCGGCGAGAACCGTTTTCTTCCCGG
GATTTCCCACCATGCAGCATCTGCCCTTCGATTTCGAGCTGCGCAACGACCGCGTCAAGGTGTTCGAACA
GGTCAGTCGCAACCAGAACATTGTGCTAAAACCACGCAAGCGCCAGCTGGAGGACACACTGACGGCGGTG
GCCTCCCAGTACCTCGGGAAGGTGATCCACGTCGGCTGGCCGCATCTCGTCAAGGCGATAGTGGTGCGCG
TGGCCACGCGAGATCAGCGCGTCGACAGCGAGGGAATCACGCTAAACGATTCGCGGCGTTTCGACTCGGA
ATGCAAGGCACTGCAGGAACACTTTATCAATCGTATGGGAATACAGTTTGCCAACTATGATGTGCTCGTC
TATGTGCGCACCTTTGCCGGCAATTCGACGGAGTTCCGCGACAAGGGGGCATTGATGGTGCGCGACTCGT
GGAGCAGCTCCGTCACCGGCTATCCAGCCCAGGGCGTGGTGGCCGATCTGACTGTGTGGGAAAGAATGCG
CAAGAATTTCCTCAACGTGGAGCACTACTTCCCCGTTGGCAGCACGATCTTCTTGATCACGGATCCGTAT
TACGGCAGCGAGGGAACTGTGCAGGACCCACGGCTGGCCTACACCAACGGCCGGATTCAAGTCAGCATCA
TGGTGCGACCGGAACCGAAAGTAAATGCGGCACGTCAGCTGCAGGAAGAGCGGGACCGGGACTATCTGAG
CACCTTCCAGGTCTGCAACTTGCTCCGAATCAGTGGCCGCACCCTGGGACGCCTAAGTGGCACCGTGTGG
GTGGTGCTCGGTCCGCGGCGTCAGAAGATGGAAAACGTGACCAAGCACAACATTGGCCTGCAGCTCAAGT
ATCCGCGGCAGAACGAGGAGCGTGCCGGATACTGCTTCCGCACGAACAACCAGTGGTACTACTCCAGCCT
GGCCGTGGATCTGATGCGTAACTATTGCCAGCGTTACCCAGACGTTATCGACTTCTTTGGCGACTCCAAC
GATCGCGCCGAGTTCGTATTCGAACAGGACGTGTTCCCCAATGCGGTTGGCCATCGCCGCGTCGAGGAAC
TGGCCAACTGGGTGCGCCAGCAGCCGCACATGAAAGTGGAGCGCATCTCTTGCGGCTCCAAGACGGTCTG
CCGCGAGACCATCGAACTGCTGATAGCCGCCGTCGACGACCTGCGCTCACTGCCCGTCAAGCACGTTAAA
CTGCAGGTGAAGCCGCACTTGCTCATCAAGCCCAATGTCACACTGCCAGATGTCTACCGATCAAAGCGCC
CGGTGCGTCTCTTCGATCGCGTCGTAATCGTACGCACCATTTACATGGTGCCCGTGGGCACTAAGGGCAC
CGTGATTGGCATTCATCCCGTTACGGACCCCAACCCGGTCCGCCTGGAGTGCGTCCATGCTGTCGACACG
TTCTGCAAGGTGCTGTTCGACAGCCCCGTTCCGAACTGCAACAACATCCATGGCATCGCCGAAGACCGAG
TTTACAAGGTGCCCGAAATTGCCCTGGTGATCATCAAGACGGATGAGGAAGGAAAGAAGCAGAACGACTG
CGAACTGCCGGTGAGGGATCCTCAGCCGAACCAGGCACAGGACGAGCCAGTCCGCGCGACCAGCAGTCGC
TATGTGACCGCCGCAGGGTCCACCTCGGTCCCGATCACGATGAAGACCCAAATTAGCGACGAATTCGTCA
AGACGCGTAGCGATCCGATAGCCCGTACGGATTCGTACAAGCCATCGTCGGAGCCAAAACCGGTGCCGGT
GCCGGAGCAGATTACCAACTGGCGGGAACGCGTCAGTACGCCAACAAACAAACCGCAGCCTGCGCCAAAT
AATTGGCGCATAAATCGGTCTTCATCACGTCAACAGGGCGGTAGTATTTTTGTTGCTCCGCCCACAAAAA
CTCCTGATGCAGCTGCAAGCACTGCTTCCACTGCATTCACCGCAGCCTCGTCCGCAACGCTGACTCCTCT
GGATCAGACCTTGGCGCTCATGTCGGTTTTGGGCGTGGGTGAGGACCAGAGCTCGCCGCCACTCCAGGAG
GCGGTGCAGCAGCAACGTCCGCCACTACTTCAACAGCAAAGAGCTCCGTTTCCCGGACAAATGCCCAATC
TACCCAAGCCACCGCTCTTCTGGCAGCAAGAGGCGCAGAAGCAGGAGGCGCTGCAGCAGGAGGCGCAGCA
GCAGGAGGCGCAGAAGAAGCAGCAGCAGGCGCATGCGCAAATGGAGCCTGAACGTATCAATAGCCAGCAT
TTCTACAGAAGCGGCCAGACAGGAGCGGCGTTGAATCAGCCGCCATTGGGTGCTCCATCAAAAAGGCAGT
GGCATGAGTGGGTGCACCCGCGCATGCAGCACGCCAACGCATTCCACGCTGGCGTCAACAATGGATATCA
GATGCGTCCCAAAAAGAATATAGCTGCGCAGAGCACCTTTAACAACAACGTGCACATGCACCTCCAGCAA
CCATATTACCCGAATCAGCAGCAGCAGCAGCAGCAGCAGCAGCCACTCCAGCTGACGGAGATCAACAATG
CGCCACCGCGATACTCAACGATCCAAGATTTTGTGCCCATACAGGCGTACCGTCCCAAGAAATTAAATCG
CGTCCAACCAGCCGGTCGTCAGGACGTCGATGCCACCAAGAATCCTAGTCGTTCGCCTGTGTTGCAGCAA
CCGACGAACGAGACTATAGACACAAAGGCCAGTTCTAGTCTTCCGGTACAATCAGCAGGCGAACAGGTGA
TTGGACTGATGCAAACGCTTGAAATTAAGCCGGCTGCGTCGCAGTCCGAATCTGATGGGGTCTCAACAGG
CAGTGCGAACGCGCCCACAGCAACGACATCATCCCAGGCGGTCAACCGAAGGAAGCATCGAGTGCCTCGC
ATCGGAGCCAAGTTCGACTTGGAATACATACTGCCCGACTCCCCGCATCCAACTTCTAGAGGGCCCTTCG
AAGGTAAGCCTATCCCTAACCCTCTCCTCGGTCTCGATTCTACGCGTACCGGTCATCATCACCATCACCA
TTGAGTTTAAACCCGCTGATCAGCCTCGACTGTGCCTTCTAAGGCCTGAGCTCGCTGATCAGCCTCGATC
GAGGATCCAGACATGATAAGATACATTGATGAGTTTGGACAAACCACAACTAGAATGCAGTGAAAAAAAT
GCTTTATTTGTGAAATTTGTGATGCTATTGCTTTATTTGTAACCATTATAAGCTGCAATAAACAAGTTAA
CAACAACAATTGCATTCATTTTATGTTTCAGGTTCAGGGGGAGGTGTGGGAGGTTTTTTAAAGCAAGTAA
AACCTCTACAAATGTGGTATGGCTGATTATGATCAGTCGACCGATGCCCTTGAGAGCCTTCAACCCAGTC
AGCTCCTTCCGGTGGGCGCGGGGCATGACTATCGTCGCCGCACTTATGACTGTCTTCTTTATCATGCAAC
TCGTAGGACAGGTGCCGGCAGCGCTCTGGGTCATTTTCGGCGAGGACCGCTTTCGCTGGAGCGCGACGAT
GATCGGCCTGTCGCTTGCGGTATTCGGAATCTTGCACGCCCTCGCTCAAGCCTTCGTCACTGGTCCCGCC
ACCAAACGTTTCGGCGAGAAGCAGGCCATTATCGCCGGCATGGCGGCCGACGCGCTGGGCTACGTCTTGC
TGGCGTTCGCGACGCGAGGCTGGATGGCCTTCCCCATTATGATTCTTCTCGCTTCCGGCGGCATCGGGAT
GCCCGCGTTGCAGGCCATGCTGTCCAGGCAGGTAGATGACGACCATCAGGGACAGCTTCAAGGCCAGCAA
AAGGCCAGGAACCGTAAAAAGGCCGCGTTGCTGGCGTTTTTCCATAGGCTCCGCCCCCCTGACGAGCATC
ACAAAAATCGACGCTCAAGTCAGAGGTGGCGAAACCCGACAGGACTATAAAGATACCAGGCGTTTCCCCC
TGGAAGCTCCCTCGTGCGCTCTCCTGTTCCGACCCTGCCGCTTACCGGATACCTGTCCGCCTTTCTCCCT
TCGGGAAGCGTGGCGCTTTCTCATAGCTCACGCTGTAGGTATCTCAGTTCGGTGTAGGTCGTTCGCTCCA
AGCTGGGCTGTGTGCACGAACCCCCCGTTCAGCCCGACCGCTGCGCCTTATCCGGTAACTATCGTCTTGA
GTCCAACCCGGTAAGACACGACTTATCGCCACTGGCAGCAGCCACTGGTAACAGGATTAGCAGAGCGAGG
TATGTAGGCGGTGCTACAGAGTTCTTGAAGTGGTGGCCTAACTACGGCTACACTAGAAGGACAGTATTTG
GTATCTGCGCTCTGCTGAAGCCAGTTACCTTCGGAAAAAGAGTTGGTAGCTCTTGATCCGGCAAACAAAC
CACCGCTGGTAGCGGTGGTTTTTTTGTTTGCAAGCAGCAGATTACGCGCAGAAAAAAAGGATCTCAAGAA
GATCCTTTGATCTTTTCTACGGGGTCTGACGCTCAGTGGAACGAAAACTCACGTTAAGGGATTTTGGTCA
TGAGATTATCAAAAAGGATCTTCACCTAGATCCTTTTAAATTAAAAATGAAGTTTTAAATCAATCTAAAG
TATATATGAGTAAACTTGGTCTGACAGTTACCAATGCTTAATCAGTGAGGCACCTATCTCAGCGATCTGT
CTATTTCGTTCATCCATAGTTGCCTGACTCCCCGTCGTGTAGATAACTACGATACGGGAGGGCTTACCAT
CTGGCCCCAGTGCTGCAATGATACCGCGAGACCCACGCTCACCGGCTCCAGATTTATCAGCAATAAACCA
GCCAGCCGGAAGGGCCGAGCGCAGAAGTGGTCCTGCAACTTTATCCGCCTCCATCCAGTCTATTAATTGT
TGCCGGGAAGCTAGAGTAAGTAGTTCGCCAGTTAATAGTTTGCGCAACGTTGTTGCCATTGCTGCAGGCA
TCGTGGTGTCACGCTCGTCGTTTGGTATGGCTTCATTCAGCTCCGGTTCCCAACGATCAAGGCGAGTTAC
ATGATCCCCCATGTTGTGCAAAAAAGCGGTTAGCTCCTTCGGTCCTCCGATCGTTGTCAGAAGTAAGTTG
GCCGCAGTGTTATCACTCATGGTTATGGCAGCACTGCATAATTCTCTTACTGTCATGCCATCCGTAAGAT
GCTTTTCTGTGACTGGTGAGTACTCAACCAAGTCATTCTGAGAATAGTGTATGCGGCGACCGAGTTGCTC
TTGCCCGGCGTCAACACGGGATAATACCGCGCCACATAGCAGAACTTTAAAAGTGCTCATCATTGGAAAA
CGTTCTTCGGGGCGAAAACTCTCAAGGATCTTACCGCTGTTGAGATCCAGTTCGATGTAACCCACTCGTG
CACCCAACTGATCTTCAGCATCTTTTACTTTCACCAGCGTTTCTGGGTGAGCAAAAACAGGAAGGCAAAA
TGCCGCAAAAAAGGGAATAAGGGCGACACGGAAATGTTGAATACTCATACTCTTCCTTTTTCAATATTAT
TGAAGCATTTATCAGGGTTATTGTCTCATGAGCGGATACATATTTGAATGTATTTAGAAAAATAAACAAA
TAGGGGTTCCGCGCACATTTCCCCGAAAAGTGCCACCTGACGTCTAAGAAACCATTATTATCATGACATT
AACCTATAAAAATAGGCGTATCACGAGGCCCTTTCGT
